>Addgene plasmid #15718 | pGL2 p15 4xSBR1 MutSBE | addgene partial sequence | sequence record 22213 | 15718 with LucNrev
ATGGCGCCGGGCCTTTCTTTATGTTTTTGGCGTCTTCCATTTTACCAACAGTACCGGAATGCCAAGCTGA
TCCATTATATACCCTCTAGAGTCGACCTGCAGGCATGCAAGCTTCAGCTGCTCGAGCTAGCACGCGTAAG
AGCTCGGTACCACTAATTCGGGCAGAAAGACACATCCAAGAGAAGTACCACTAATTCGGGCAGAAAGACA
CATCCAAGAGAAGTACCACTAATTCGGGCAGAAAGACACATCCAAGAGAAGTACCACTAATTCGGGCAGA
AAGACACATCCAAGAGAAGTACCTCCCGGGTTATGTTAGCTCAGTTACAGTACCATAAGATACATTGATG
AGTTTGGACAAACCACAACTAGAATGCAGTGAAAAAAATGCTTTATTTGTGAAATTTGTGATGCTATTGC
TTTATTTGTAACCATTATAAGCTGCAATAAACAAGTTAACAACAACAATTGCATTCATTTTATGTTTCAG
GTTCAGGGGGAGGTGTGGGAGGTTTTTTAAAGCAAGTAAAACCTCCACGTACCTTAATATTACTTACTTA
TCATGGTAGCTTGGGCTGGCGTAATAGCGAAGAGGCCCGCACCGATCGCCCTTCCCAACAGTTGCGCAGC
CTGAATGGCGAATGGCAAATTGTAAGCGTTAATATTTTGTTAAAATTCGCGTTAAATTTTTGTTAAATCA
GCTCATTTTTTAACCAATAGGCCGAAATCGGCAAAATCCCTTATAAATCAAAAGAATAGACCGAGATAGG
GT
[37 nt withheld, positions 773-809]
AAAGAACGTGGACTCCAACGTCAAAGG
[49 nt withheld, positions 837-885]
TAATCAG
