[The description below was written by a language model from this plasmid's Addgene catalogue record.]
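Description:
pGL2 p15 4xSBR1 MutSBE is a mammalian luciferase reporter plasmid built on the pGL2-E1bTATA backbone (about 5.6 kb without insert), a pGL2-type firefly luciferase vector whose name indicates a minimal adenovirus E1b TATA box upstream of the reporter gene. It is maintained in E. coli as a high-copy plasmid under ampicillin selection. No feature table is provided, so the exact layout of the origin, polyadenylation signals and other backbone elements is not documented beyond these catalogue fields.

The insert is a short (about 120 bp) synthetic regulatory element cloned into a KpnI site that is retained on both sides. Because the same enzyme was used at both ends, the orientation is not evident from the record. As the name suggests, the insert consists of four tandem copies of SBR1, one of the Smad binding regions of the human p15INK4b (CDKN2B) promoter. In this version the Smad binding element within the region has been mutated. Since a minimal TATA promoter gives little transcription on its own, luciferase output from such a construct depends on the factors recruited to the multimerised upstream element.

The construct therefore most plausibly serves as the mutant counterpart to a wild-type 4xSBR1 reporter, used in transient transfection assays to test whether an intact Smad binding element is needed for this region to respond to TGFβ signalling. This fits the associated work, which examined the TGFβ cytostatic response, the role of C/EBPβ in it, and its loss in metastatic breast cancer cells. The plasmid carries no mammalian selection marker according to the record.
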