Addgene plasmid #15718: pGL2 p15 4xSBR1 MutSBE
Depositing lab: Joan Massague. Depositing organization: Memorial Sloan-Kettering Cancer Center. Publication: C/EBPbeta at the core of the TGFbeta cytostatic response and its evasion in metastatic breast cancer cells. Gomis RR, Alarcon C, Nadal C, Van Poznak C, Massague J. Cancer Cell. 2006 Sep . 10(3):203-14. 10.1016/j.ccr.2006.07.019 PubMed 16959612.
Backbone
  Vector backbone: pGL2-E1bTATA
  Backbone size w/o insert (bp): 5600
  Vector type: Mammalian Expression, Luciferase
Growth in bacteria
  Bacterial resistance: Ampicillin, 100 μg/mL
  Growth temperature: 37°C
  Growth strain: DH5alpha
  Copy number: High Copy
Gene/Insert
  Gene/Insert name: p15 4xSBR1 (alt name: p15INK4b 4xSBR1)
  Species: H. sapiens (human)
  Insert size (bp): 120
  Mutation: Mutant SBE (Smad binding element)
  Entrez Gene: CDKN2B (a.k.a. CDK4I, INK4B, MTS2, P15, TP15, p15INK4b)
  Cloning method: Restriction Enzyme; 5′ cloning site KpnI (not destroyed); 3′ cloning site KpnI (not destroyed)
  Sequencing primers: 5′ n/a; 3′ LucNRev
Terms and licenses: Academic/Nonprofit Terms; Industry Terms: Not Available to Industry
Depositor comments: SBR1 is one of the Smad Binding Regions on the p15INK4b promoter. Smad binding element sequence - ACTAATTCGGGCAGAAAGACACATCCAAGAGAA
How to cite: pGL2 p15 4xSBR1 MutSBE was a gift from Joan Massague (Addgene plasmid # 15718 ; http://n2t.net/addgene:15718 ; RRID:Addgene_15718)
